>Addgene plasmid #232427 | pCMV_ENVLPE+ | addgene full sequence | sequence record 468149 | Addgene NGS Result
[103 nt withheld, positions 1-103]
GGGGGACCCGGCCATAAAGCAAGAGTTTTGGCTGAAGCAATGAGCCAAGTAACAAATCCAGCTACCATAA
TGATACAGAAAGGCAATTTTAGGAACCAAAGAAAGACTGTTAAGTGTTTCAATTGTGGCAAAGAAGGGCA
CATAGCCAAAAATTGCAGGGCCCCTAGGAAAAAGGGCTGTTGGAAATGTGGAAAGGAAGGACACCAAATG
AAAGATTGTACTGAGAGACAGGCTAATTTTTTAGGGAAGATCTGGCCTTCCCACAAGGGAAGGCCAGGGA
ATTTTCTTCAGAGCAGACCAGAGCCAACAGCCCCACCAGAAGAGAGCTTCAGGTTTGGGGAAGAGACAAC
AACTCCCTCTCAGAAGCAGGAGCCGATAGACAAGGAACTGTATCCTTTAGCTTCCCTCAGATCACTCTTT
GGCAGCGACCCCTCGTCACAATAAAGATAGGGGGGCAATTAAAGGAAGCTCTATTAGATACAGGAGCAGA
TGATACAGTATTAGAAGAAATGAATTTGCCAGGAAGATGGAAACCAAAAATGATAGGGGGAATTGGAGGT
TTTATCAAAGTAAGACAGTATGATCAGATACTCATAGAAATCTGCGGACATAAAGCTATAGGTACAGTAT
TAGTAGGACCTACACCTGTCAACATAATTGGAAGAAATCTGTTGACTCAGATTGGCTGCACTTTAAATTT
TCCCATTAGTCCTATTGAGACTGTACCAGTAAAATTAAAGCCAGGAATGGATGGCCCAAAAGTTAAACAA
TGGCCATTGACAGAAGAAAAAATAAAAGCATTAGTAGAAATTTGTACAGAAATGGAAAAGGAAGGAAAAA
TTTCAAAAATTGGGCCTGAAAATCCATACAATACTCCAGTATTTGCCATAAAGAAAAAAGACAGTACTAA
ATGGAGAAAATTAGTAGATTTCAGAGAACTTAATAAGAGAACTCAAGATTTCTGGGAAGTTCAATTAGGA
ATACCACATCCTGCAGGGTTAAAACAGAAAAAATCAGTAACAGTACTGGATGTGGGCGATGCATATTTTT
CAGTTCCCTTAGATAAAGACTTCAGGAAGTATACTGCATTTACCATACCTAGTATAAACAATGAGACACC
AGGGATTAGATATCAGTACAATGTGCTTCCACAGGGATGGAAAGGATCACCAGCAATATTCCAGTGTAGC
ATGACAAAAATCTTAGAGCCTTTTAGAAAACAAAATCCAGACATAGTCATCTATCAATACATGGATGATT
TGTATGTAGGATCTGACTTAGAAATAGGGCAGCATAGAACAAAAATAGAGGAACTGAGACAACATCTGTT
GAGGTGGGGATTTACCACACCAGACAAAAAACATCAGAAAGAACCTCCATTCCTTTGGATGGGTTATGAA
CTCCATCCTGATAAATGGACAGTACAGCCTATAGTGCTGCCAGAAAAGGACAGCTGGACTGTCAATGACA
TACAGAAATTAGTGGGAAAATTGAATTGGGCAAGTCAGATTTATGCAGGGATTAAAGTAAGGCAATTATG
TAAACTTCTTAGGGGAACCAAAGCACTAACAGAAGTAGTACCACTAACAGAAGAAGCAGAGCTAGAACTG
GCAGAAAACAGGGAGATTCTAAAAGAACCGGTACATGGAGTGTATTATGACCCATCAAAAGACTTAATAG
CAGAAATACAGAAGCAGGGGCAAGGCCAATGGACATATCAAATTTATCAAGAGCCATTTAAAAATCTGAA
AACAGGAAAGTATGCAAGAATGAAGGGTGCCCACACTAATGATGTGAAACAATTAACAGAGGCAGTACAA
AAAATAGCCACAGAAAGCATAGTAATATGGGGAAAGACTCCTAAATTTAAATTACCCATACAAAAGGAAA
CATGGGAAGCATGGTGGACAGAGTATTGGCAAGCCACCTGGATTCCTGAGTGGGAGTTTGTCAATACCCC
TCCCTTAGTGAAGTTATGGTACCAGTTAGAGAAAGAACCCATAATAGGAGCAGAAACTTTCTATGTAGAT
GGGGCAGCCAATAGGGAAACTAAATTAGGAAAAGCAGGATATGTAACTGACAGAGGAAGACAAAAAGTTG
TCCCCCTAACGGACACAACAAATCAGAAGACTGAGTTACAAGCAATTCATCTAGCTTTGCAGGATTCGGG
ATTAGAAGTAAACATAGTGACAGACTCACAATATGCATTGGGAATCATTCAAGCACAACCAGATAAGAGT
GAATCAGAGTTAGTCAGTCAAATAATAGAGCAGTTAATAAAAAAGGAAAAAGTCTACCTGGCATGGGTAC
CAGCACACAAAGGAATTGGAGGAAATGAACAAGTAGATAAATTGGTCAGTGCTGGAATCAGGAAAGTACT
ATTTTTAGATGGAATAGATAAGGCCCAAGAAGAACATGAGAAATATCACAGTAATTGGAGAGCAATGGCT
AGTGATTTTAACCTACCACCTGTAGTAGCAAAAGAAATAGTAGCCAGCTGTGATAAATGTCAGCTAAAAG
GGGAAGCCATGCATGGACAAGTAGACTGTAGCCCAGGAATATGGCAGCTAGTTTGTACACATTTAGAAGG
AAAAGTTATCTTGGTAGCAGTTCATGTAGCCAGTGGATATATAGAAGCAGAAGTAATTCCAGCAGAGACA
GGGCAAGAAACAGCATACTTCCTCTTAAAATTAGCAGGAAGATGGCCAGTAAAAACAGTACATACAGACA
ATGGCAGCAATTTCACCAGTACTACAGTTAAGGCCGCCTGTTGGTGGGCGGGGATCAAGCAGGAATTTGG
CATTCCCTACAATCCCCAAAGTCAAGGAGTAATAGAATCTATGAATAAAGAATTAAAGAAAATTATAGGA
CAGGTAAGAGATCAGGCTGAACATCTTAAGACAGCAGTACAAATGGCAGTATTCATCCACAATTTTAAAA
GAAAAGGGGGGATTGGGGGGTACAGTGCAGGGGAAAGAATAGTAGACATAATAGCAACAGACATACAAAC
TAAAGAATTACAAAAACAAATTACAAAAATTCAAAATTTTCGGGTTTATTACAGGGACAGCAGAGATCCA
GTTTGGAAAGGACCAGCAAAGCTCCTCTGGAAAGGTGAAGGGGCAGTAGTAATACAAGATAATAGTGACA
TAAAAGTAGTGCCAAGAAGAAAAGCAAAGATCATCAGGGATTATGGAAAACAGATGGCAGGTGATGATTG
TGTGGCAAGTAGACAGGATGAGGATTAACACATGGAATTCTGCAACAACTGCTGTTTATCCATTTCAGAA
TTGGGTGTCGACATAGCAGAATAGGCGTTACTCGACAGAGGAGAGCAAGAAATGGAGCCAGTAGATCCTA
GACTAGAGCCCTGGAAGCATCCAGGAAGTCAGCCTAAAACTGCTTGTACCAATTGCTATTGTAAAAAGTG
TTGCTTTCATTGCCAAGTTTGTTTCATGACAAAAGCCTTAGGCATCTCCTATGGCAGGAAGAAGCGGAGA
CAGCGACGAAGAGCTCATCAGAACAGTCAGACTCATCAAGCTTCTCTATCAAAGCAGTAAGTAGTACATG
TAATGCAACCTATAATAGTAGCAATAGTAGCATTAGTAGTAGCAATAATAATAGCAATAGTTGTGTGGTC
CATAGTAATCATAGAATATAGGAAAATGGCCGCTGATCTTCAGACCTGGAGGAGGAGATATGAGGGACAA
TTGGAGAAGTGAATTATATAAATATAAAGTAGTAAAAATTGAACCATTAGGAGTAGCACCCACCAAGGCA
AAGAGAAGAGTGGTGCAGAGAGAAAAAAGAGCAGTGGGAATAGGAGCTTTGTTCCTTGGGTTCTTGGGAG
CAGCAGGAAGCACTATGGGCGCAGCGTCAATGACGCTGACGGTACAGGCCAGACAATTATTGTCTGGTAT
AGTGCAGCAGCAGAACAATTTGCTGAGGGCTATTGAGGCGCAACAGCATCTGTTGCAACTCACAGTCTGG
GGCATCAAGCAGCTCCAGGCAAGAATCCTGGCTGTGGAAAGATACCTAAAGGATCAACAGCTCCTGGGGA
TTTGGGGTTGCTCTGGAAAACTCATTTGCACCACTGCTGTGCCTTGGAATGCTAGTTGGAGTAATAAATC
TCTGGAACAGATTTGGAATCACACGACCTGGATGGAGTGGGACAGAGAAATTAACAATTACACAAGCTTA
ATACACTCCTTAATTGAAGAATCGCAAAACCAGCAAGAAAAGAATGAACAAGAATTATTGGAATTAGATA
AATGGGCAAGTTTGTGGAATTGGTTTAACATAACAAATTGGCTGTGGTATATAAAATTATTCATAATGAT
AGTAGGAGGCTTGGTAGGTTTAAGAATAGTTTTTGCTGTACTTTCTATAGTGAATAGAGTTAGGCAGGGA
TATTCACCATTATCGTTTCAGACCCACCTCCCAACCCCGAGGGGACCCGACAGGCCCGAAGGAATAGAAG
AAGAAGGTGGAGAGAGAGACAGAGACAGATCCATTCGATTAGTGAACGGATCCTTGGCACTTATCTGGGA
CGATCTGCGGAGCCTGTGCCTCTTCAGCTACCACCGCTTGAGAGACTTACTCTTGATTGTAACGAGGATT
GTGGAACTTCTGGGACGCAGGGGGTGGGAAGCCCTCAAATATTGGTGGAATCTCCTACAATATTGGAGTC
AGGAGCTAAAGAATAGTGCTGTTAGCTTGCTCAATGCCACAGCCATAGCAGTAGCTGAGGGGACAGATAG
GGTTATAGAAGTAGTACAAGGAGCTTGTAGAGCTATTCGCCACATACCTAGAAGAATAAGACAGGGCTTG
GAAAGGATTTTGCTATAAGCTCGAAACAACCGGTACCTCTAGAACTATAGCTAGCAGATCTTTTTCCCTC
TGCCAAAAATTATGGGGACATCATGAAGCCCCTTGAGCATCTGACTTCTGGCTAATAAAGGAAATTTATT
TTCATTGCAATAGTGTGTTGGAATTTTTTGTGTCTCTCACTCGGAAGGACATATGGGAGGGCAAATCATT
TAAAACATCAGAATGAGTATTTGGTTTAGAGTTTGGCAACATATGCCCATATGCTGGCTGCCATGAACAA
AGGTTGGCTATAAAGAGGTCATCAGTATATGAAACAGCCCCCTGCTGTCCATTCCTTATTCCATAGAAAA
GCCTTGACTTGAGGTTAGATTTTTTTTATATTTTGTTTTGTGTTATTTTTTTCTTTAACATCCCTAAAAT
TTTCCTTACATGTTTTACTAGCCAGATTTTTCCTCCTCTCCTGACTACTCCCAGTCATAGCTGTCCCTCT
TCTCTTATGGAGATCCCTCGACCTGCAGCCCAAGCTTGGCGTAATCATGGTCATAGCTGTTTCCTGTGTG
AAATTGTTATCCGCTCACAATTCCACACAACATACGAGCCGGAAGCATAAAGTGTAAAGCCTGGGGTGCC
TAATGAGTGAGCTAACTCACATTAATTGCGTTGCGCTCACTGCCCGCTTTCCAGTCGGGAAACCTGTCGT
GCCAGCGGATCCGGCGCGCCCCGCCATGTTGACATTGATTATTGACTAGTTATTAATAGTAATCAATTAC
GGGGTCATTAGTTCATAGCCCATATATGGAGTTCCGCGTTACATAACTTACGGTAAATGGCCCGCCTGGC
TGACCGCCCAACGACCCCCGCCCATTGACGTCAATAATGACGTATGTTCCCATAGTAACGCCAATAGGGA
CTTTCCATTGACGTCAATGGGTGGAGTATTTACGGTAAACTGCCCACTTGGCAGTACATCAAGTGTATCA
TATGCCAAGTACGCCCCCTATTGACGTCAATGACGGTAAATGGCCCGCCTGGCATTATGCCCAGTACATG
ACCTTATGGGACTTTCCTACTTGGCAGTACATCTACGTATTAGTCATCGCTATTACCATGGTGATGCGGT
TTTGGCAGTACATCAATGGGCGTGGATAGCGGTTTGACTCACGGGGATTTCCAAGTCTCCACCCCATTGA
CGTCAATGGGAGTTTGTTTTGGCACCAAAATCAACGGGACTTTCCAAAATGTCGTAACAACTCCGCCCCA
TTGACGCAAATGGGCGGTAGGCGTGTACGGTGGGAGGTCTATATAAGCAGAGCTCGTTTAGTGAACCGTC
AGATCGCCTGGAGACGCCATCCACGCTGTTTTGACCTCCATAGAAGACACCGGGACCGATCCAGCCTCCG
GTCGACCGATCCTGAGAACTTCAGGGTGAGTTTGGGGACCCTTGATTGTTCTTTCTTTTTCGCTATTGTA
AAATTCATGTTATATGGAGGGGGCAAAGTTTTCAGGGTGTTGTTTAGAATGGGAAGATGTCCCTTGTATC
ACCATGGACCCTCATGATAATTTTGTTTCTTTCACTTTCTACTCTGTTGACAACCATTGTCTCCTCTTAT
TTTCTTTTCATTTTCTGTAACTTTTTCGTTAAACTTTAGCTTGCATTTGTAACGAATTTTTAAATTCACT
TTTGTTTATTTGTCAGATTGTAAGTACTTTCTCTAATCACTTTTTTTTCAAGGCAATCAGGGTATATTAT
ATTGTACTTCAGCACAGTTTTAGAGAACAATTGTTATAATTAAATGATAAGGTAGAATATTTCTGCATAT
AAATTCTGGCTGGCGTGGAAATATTCTTATTGGTAGAAACAACTACACCCTGGTCATCATCCTGCCTTTC
TCTTTATGGTTACAATGATATACACTGTTTGAGATGAGGATAAAATACTCTGAGTCCAAACCGGGCCCCT
CTGCTAACCATGTTCATGCCTTCTTCTCTTTCCTACAGCTCCTGGGCAACGTGCTGGTTGTTGTGCTGTC
TCATCATTTTGGCATTAATTAATAATACGACTCACTATAGGGGCCGCCACCATGGGCGCTAGAGCCTCTG
TTCTGTCTGGCGGCGAACTGGACAGATGGGAGAAGATCAGAAGCAGACCTGGCGGCAAGAAGAAGTACAA
GCTGAAGCACATCGTGTGGGCCAGCAGAGAGCTGGAAAGATTCGCTGTGAACCCCGGCCTGCTGGAAACA
AGCGAGGGCTGTAGACAGATCCTGGGCCAGCTCCAGCCATCTCTCCAGACAGGATCTGAGGAACTGAGAA
GCCTGTACAACACCGTGGCCACACTGTACTGCGTGCACCAGAGAATCGAGATCAAGGACACCAAAGAGGC
CCTGGACAAGATCGAGGAAGAACAGAACAAGTCTAAGAAGAAGGCCCAGCAGGCTGCCGCCGATACAGGC
CACTCTAATCAGGTGTCCCAGAACTACCCCATCGTGCAGAACATCCAGGGCCAGATGGTGCATCAGGCTA
TCAGCCCCAGAACACTGAACGCCTGGGTCAAAGTGGTGGAAGAGAAGGCTTTCAGCCCTGAAGTGATCCC
CATGTTCAGCGCCCTGTCTGAGGGTGCCACACCTCAGGACCTGAACACCATGCTGAACACAGTCGGCGGA
CACCAGGCCGCTATGCAGATGCTGAAAGAGACAATCAACGAAGAGGCCGCCGAGTGGGACAGAGTGCATC
CTGTTCATGCTGGCCCTATCGCTCCCGGCCAGATGAGAGAACCTAGAGGCTCTGACATTGCCGGCACCAC
CAGCACACTGCAAGAGCAGATCGGCTGGATGACAAACAACCCTCCTATTCCTGTGGGCGAGATCTACAAG
AGATGGATCATCCTGGGACTGAACAAGATCGTGCGGATGTACAGCCCCACCAGCATCCTGGACATTAGAC
AGGGCCCCAAAGAGCCCTTCAGAGACTACGTGGACAGATTCTACAAGACCCTGAGAGCCGAGCAGGCCAG
CCAAGAAGTGAAGAACTGGATGACCGAGACACTGCTGGTGCAGAACGCTAACCCCGACTGCAAGACCATC
CTGAAGGCTCTGGGACCTGCCGCCACACTGGAAGAGATGATGACAGCCTGTCAAGGCGTCGGAGGACCTG
GCCATAAGGCTAGAGTTCTGGCCGAGGCCATGAGCCAAGTGACCAACAGCGCCACAATCATGATGCAGAG
AGGCAACTTCAGAAACCAGCGGAAGATCGTGAAGTCCTTCAACTCCGGCAAAGAGGGCCACACCGCCCGC
AATTCTAGAGCCCCTAGAAAGAAAGGTGGATCCGGCGGCAGAATGAAGCAGCTGGAAGATAAGGTGGAAG
AACTGCTGAGCAAGAACTACCACCTGGAAAACGAGGTGGCCCGGCTGAAGAAGCTCGTTGGAGAAAGAGG
TGGCAGCGGCGGAGTTTCTGGATGGCGGCTGTTCAAGAAGATCAGCGGCGGTTCCGGACCTGCTGCCAAA
AGAGTGAAACTGGACTCCGGACTGCAACTGCCTCCACTGGAAAGACTGACACTGGGAGCTGCCCCAGCCG
CCAAGAAGAAAAAGCTGGACTACAAGGACGACGACGACAAGGGCGGAGCTAGCTCTAAGACAATCGTGCT
GTCTGTGGGCGAAGCCACCAGAACACTGACCGAGATCCAGAGCACAGCCGACAGACAGATCTTCGAGGAA
AAAGTGGGCCCTCTCGTGGGCAGACTGAGACTGACAGCTTCCCTGAGACAGAACGGCGCCAAGACCGCCT
ACAGAGTGAACCTGAAGCTGGACCAGGCCGACGTGGTGGATTCTGGCCTTCCTAAAGTGCGGTACACCCA
AGTGTGGTCCCACGACGTGACCATCGTGGCCAATTCTACCGAGGCCAGCAGAAAGAGCCTGTACGACCTG
ACCAAGAGCCTGGTGGCCACAAGCCAGGTGGAAGATCTGGTCGTGAACCTGGTGCCTCTCGGACGTGGCG
GATCCGGTGGAACCGAGAGACAGGCCAACTTCCTGGGCAAGATCTGGCCTAGCTACAAGGGCAGACCCGG
CAACTTCCTCCAGAGCAGACCAGAGCCTACCGCTCCTCCTGAGGAATCCTTCAGATCCGGCGTGGAAACC
ACCACACCTCCACAGAAGCAAGAGCCCATCGACAAAGAGCTGTACCCTCTGACCAGCCTGAGATCCCTGT
TCGGCAACGACCCTAGCTCTCAATGAACGCGTAAATGATTGCAGATCCACTAGTTCTAGAGCTCGCTGAT
CAGCCTCGACTGTGCCTTCTAGTTGCCAGCCATCTGTTGTTTGCCCCTCCCCCGTGCCTTCCTTGACCCT
GGAAGGTGCCACTCCCACTGTCCTTTCCTAATAAAATGAGGAAATTGCATCGCATTGTCTGAGTAGGTGT
CATTCTATTCTGGGGGGTGGGGTGGGGCAGGACAGCAAGGGGGAGGATTGGGAAGACAATAGCAGGCATG
CTGGGGATGCGGTGGGCTCTATGGCTTCTGAGGCGGAAAGAACCAGCTGGGGCTCGAGATCCACTAGTTC
TAGCCTCGAGGCTAGAGCGGCCGCGCATCTCAATTAGTCAGCAACCATAGTCCCGCCCCTAACTCCGCCC
ATCCCGCCCCTAACTCCGCCCAGTTCCGCCCATTCTCCGCCCCATGGCTGACTAATTTTTTTTATTTATG
CAGAGGCCGAGGCCGCCTCGGCCTCTGAGCTATTCCAGAAGTAGTGAGGAGGCTTTTTTGGAGGCCTAGG
CTTTTGCAAAAAGCTAACTTGTTTATTGCAGCTTATAATGGTTACAAATAAAGCAATAGCATCACAAATT
TCACAAATAAAGCATTTTTTTCACTGCATTCTAGTTGTGGTTTGTCCAAACTCATCAATGTATCTTATCA
TGTCTGGATCCGCTGCATTAATGAATCGGCCAACGCGCGGGGAGAGGCGGTTTGCGTATTGGGCGCTCTT
CCGCTTCCTCGCTCACTGACTCGCTGCGCTCGGTCGTTCGGCTGCGGCGAGCGGTATCAGCTCACTCAAA
GGCGGTAATACGGTTATCCACAGAATCAGGGGATAACGCAGGAAAGAACATGTGAGCAAAAGGCCAGCAA
AAGGCCAGGAACCGTAAAAAGGCCGCGTTGCTGGCGTTTTTCCATAGGCTCCGCCCCCCTGACGAGCATC
ACAAAAATCGACGCTCAAGTCAGAGGTGGCGAAACCCGACAGGACTATAAAGATACCAGGCGTTTCCCCC
TGGAAGCTCCCTCGTGCGCTCTCCTGTTCCGACCCTGCCGCTTACCGGATACCTGTCCGCCTTTCTCCCT
TCGGGAAGCGTGGCGCTTTCTCATAGCTCACGCTGTAGGTATCTCAGTTCGGTGTAGGTCGTTCGCTCCA
AGCTGGGCTGTGTGCACGAACCCCCCGTTCAGCCCGACCGCTGCGCCTTATCCGGTAACTATCGTCTTGA
GTCCAACCCGGTAAGACACGACTTATCGCCACTGGCAGCAGCCACTGGTAACAGGATTAGCAGAGCGAGG
TATGTAGGCGGTGCTACAGAGTTCTTGAAGTGGTGGCCTAACTACGGCTACACTAGAAGAACAGTATTTG
GTATCTGCGCTCTGCTGAAGCCAGTTACCTTCGGAAAAAGAGTTGGTAGCTCTTGATCCGGCAAACAAAC
CACCGCTGGTAGCGGTGGTTTTTTTGTTTGCAAGCAGCAGATTACGCGCAGAAAAAAAGGATCTCAAGAA
GATCCTTTGATCTTTTCTACGGGGTCTGACGCTCAGTGGAACGAAAACTCACGTTAAGGGATTTTGGTCA
TGAGATTATCAAAAAGGATCTTCACCTAGATCCTTTTAAATTAAAAATGAAGTTTTAAATCAATCTAAAG
TATATATGAGTAAACTTGGTCTGACAGTTACCAATGCTTAATCAGTGAGGCACCTATCTCAGCGATCTGT
CTATTTCGTTCATCCATAGTTGCCTGACTCCCCGTCGTGTAGATAACTACGATACGGGAGGGCTTACCAT
CTGGCCCCAGTGCTGCAATGATACCGCGAGACCCACGCTCACCGGCTCCAGATTTATCAGCAATAAACCA
GCCAGCCGGAAGGGCCGAGCGCAGAAGTGGTCCTGCAACTTTATCCGCCTCCATCCAGTCTATTAATTGT
TGCCGGGAAGCTAGAGTAAGTAGTTCGCCAGTTAATAGTTTGCGCAACGTTGTTGCCATTGCTACAGGCA
TCGTGGTGTCACGCTCGTCGTTTGGTATGGCTTCATTCAGCTCCGGTTCCCAACGATCAAGGCGAGTTAC
ATGATCCCCCATGTTGTGCAAAAAAGCGGTTAGCTCCTTCGGTCCTCCGATCGTTGTCAGAAGTAAGTTG
GCCGCAGTGTTATCACTCATGGTTATGGCAGCACTGCATAATTCTCTTACTGTCATGCCATCCGTAAGAT
GCTTTTCTGTGACTGGTGAGTACTCAACCAAGTCATTCTGAGAATAGTGTATGCGGCGACCGAGTTGCTC
TTGCCCGGCGTCAATACGGGATAATACCGCGCCACATAGCAGAACTTTAAAAGTGCTCATCATTGGAAAA
CGTTCTTCGGGGCGAAAACTCTCAAGGATCTTACCGCTGTTGAGATCCAGTTCGATGTAACCCACTCGTG
CACCCAACTGATCTTCAGCATCTTTTACTTTCACCAGCGTTTCTGGGTGAGCAAAAACAGGAAGGCAAAA
TGCCGCAAAAAAGGGAATAAGGGCGACACGGAAATGTTGAATACTCATACTCTTCCTTTTTCAATATTAT
TGAAGCATTTATCAGGGTTATTGTCTCATGAGCGGATACATATTTGAATGTATTTAGAAAAATAAACAAA
TAGGGGTTCCGCGCACATTTCCCCGAAAAGTGCCACCTGGGTCCCCGGGCCGCCATGTTGACATTGATTA
TTGACTAGTTATTAATAGTAATCAATTACGGGGTCATTAGTTCATAGCCCATATATGGAGTTCCGCGTTA
CATAACTTACGGTAAATGGCCCGCCTGGCTGACCGCCCAACGACCCCCGCCCATTGACGTCAATAATGAC
GTATGTTCCCATAGTAACGCCAATAGGGACTTTCCATTGACGTCAATGGGTGGAGTATTTACGGTAAACT
GCCCACTTGGCAGTACATCAAGTGTATCATATGCCAAGTACGCCCCCTATTGACGTCAATGACGGTAAAT
GGCCCGCCTGGCATTATGCCCAGTACATGACCTTATGGGACTTTCCTACTTGGCAGTACATCTACGTATT
AGTCATCGCTATTACCATGGTGATGCGGTTTTGGCAGTACATCAATGGGCGTGGATAGCGGTTTGACTCA
CGGGGATTTCCAAGTCTCCACCCCATTGACGTCAATGGGAGTTTGTTTTGGCACCAAAATCAACGGGACT
TTCCAAAATGTCGTAACAACTCCGCCCCATTGACGCAAATGGGCGGTAGGCGTGTACGGTGGGAGGTCTA
TATAAGCAGAGCTCGTTTAGTGAACCGTCAGATCGCCTGGAGACGCCATCCACGCTGTTTTGACCTCCAT
AGAAGACACCGGGACCGATCCAGCCTCCGGTCGACCGATCCTGAGAACTTCAGGGTGAGTTTGGGGACCC
TTGATTGTTCTTTCTTTTTCGCTATTGTAAAATTCATGTTATATGGAGGGGGCAAAGTTTTCAGGGTGTT
GTTTAGAATGGGAAGATGTCCCTTGTATCACCATGGACCCTCATGATAATTTTGTTTCTTTCACTTTCTA
CTCTGTTGACAACCATTGTCTCCTCTTATTTTCTTTTCATTTTCTGTAACTTTTTCGTTAAACTTTAGCT
TGCATTTGTAACGAATTTTTAAATTCACTTTTGTTTATTTGTCAGATTGTAAGTACTTTCTCTAATCACT
TTTTTTTCAAGGCAATCAGGGTATATTATATTGTACTTCAGCACAGTTTTAGAGAACAATTGTTATAATT
AAATGATAAGGTAGAATATTTCTGCATATAAATTCTGGCTGGCGTGGAAATATTCTTATTGGTAGAAACA
ACTACACCCTGGTCATCATCCTGCCTTTCTCTTTATGGTTACAATGATATACACTGTTTGAGATGAGGAT
AAAATACTCTGAGTCCAAACCGGGCCCCTCTGCTAACCATGTTCATGCCTTCTTCTCTTTCCTACAGCTC
CTGGGCAACGTGCTGGTTGTTGTGCTGTCTCATCATTTTGGCAGCGATCGCGCACGGCAAGAGGCGAGGG
GCGGCGACTGGTGAGAGATGGGTGCGAGAGCGTCAGTATTAAGCGGGGGAGAATTAGATCGATGGGAAAA
AATTCGGTTAAGGCCAGGGGGAAAGAAAAAATATAAATTAAAACATATAGTATGGGCAAGCAGGGAGCTA
GAACGATTCGCAGTTAATCCTGGCCTGTTAGAAACATCAGAAGGCTGTAGACAAATACTGGGACAGCTAC
AACCATCCCTTCAGACAGGATCAGAAGAACTTAGATCATTATATAATACAGTAGCAACCCTCTATTGTGT
GCATCAAAGGATAGAGATAAAAGACACCAAGGAAGCTTTAGACAAGATAGAGGAAGAGCAAAACAAAAGT
AAGAAAAAAGCACAGCAAGCAGCAGCTGACACAGGACACAGCAATCAGGTCAGCCAAAATTACCCTATAG
TGCAGAACATCCAGGGGCAAATGGTACATCAGGCCATATCACCTAGAACTTTAAATGCATGGGTAAAAGT
AGTAGAAGAGAAGGCTTTCAGCCCAGAAGTGATACCCATGTTTTCAGCATTATCAGAAGGAGCCACCCCA
CAAGATTTAAACACCATGCTAAACACAGTGGGGGGACATCAAGCAGCCATGCAAATGTTAAAAGAGACCA
TCAATGAGGAAGCTGCAGAATGGGATAGAGTGCATCCAGTGCATGCAGGGCCTATTGCACCAGGCCAGAT
GAGAGAACCAAGGGGAAGTGACATAGCAGGAACTACTAGTACCCTTCAGGAACAAATAGGATGGATGACA
CATAATCCACCTATCCCAGTAGGAGAAATCTATAAAAGATGGATAATCCTGGGATTAAATAAAATAGTAA
GAATGTATAGCCCT
[119 nt withheld, positions 14048-14166]
Features (pLannotate 1.2.2; 35 found; start..end, strand, type, name):
    340..3351    +  CDS            HIV-1 pol: pol protein from human immunodeficiency virus 1; pol
   3360..3458    +  CDS            vpr (fragment): VPR_HV19N - Protein inferred from homology: Swiss-Prot protein existence level 3. During virus entry, plays a role in the transport of the viral pre-integration (PIC) complex to the host nucleus. This function is crucial for viral infection of non-dividing macrophages. May act directly at the nuclear pore complex, by binding nucleoporins phenylalanine-glycine (FG)-repeat regions. From Human immunodeficiency virus type 1 group M subtype G (isolate 92NG083) (HIV-1).
   3445..3660    +  CDS            tat (fragment): TAT_HV1H2 - Experimental evidence at protein level: Swiss-Prot protein existence level 1. Extracellular circulating Tat can be endocytosed by surrounding uninfected cells via the binding to several surface receptors such as CD26, CXCR4, heparan sulfate proteoglycans (HSPG) or LDLR. Neurons are rarely infected, but they internalize Tat via their LDLR. Through its interaction with nuclear HATs, Tat is potentially able to control the acetylation-dependent cellular gene expression. Modulates the expression of many cellular genes involved in cell survival, proliferation or in coding for cytokines o
   3676..3771    +  CDS            vpu (fragment): VPU_HV1B1 - Experimental evidence at protein level: Swiss-Prot protein existence level 1. Enhances virion budding by targeting host CD4 and Tetherin/BST2 to proteasome degradation. Degradation of CD4 prevents any unwanted premature interactions between viral Env and its host receptor CD4 in the endoplasmic reticulum. Degradation of antiretroviral protein Tetherin/BST2 is important for virion budding, as BST2 tethers new viral particles to the host cell membrane. Mechanistically, Vpu bridges either CD4 or BST2 to BTRC, a substrate recognition subunit of the Skp1/Cullin/F-box protein E3 ubiquiti
   3925..4158    +  misc_feature   RRE: The Rev response element (RRE) of HIV-1 allows for Rev-dependent mRNA export from the nucleus to the cytoplasm.
   4535..4809    +  CDS            Rev (fragment): human immunodeficiency virus 1 (HIV-1) Rev protein; rev; enhances nuclear export of unspliced and incompletely spliced viral mRNAs
   5057..5112    +  polyA_signal   β-globin poly(A) signal: rabbit β-globin polyadenylation signal (Gil and Proudfoot, 1987)
   5495..5517    -  protein_bind   lac operator (fragment): The lac repressor binds to the lac operator to inhibit transcription in E. coli. This inhibition can be relieved by adding lactose or isopropyl-β-D-thiogalactopyranoside (IPTG). lac repressor encoded by lacI
   5521..5551    -  promoter       lac promoter: promoter for the E. coli lac operon
   5566..5587    -  protein_bind   CAP binding site: CAP binding activates transcription in the presence of cAMP. E. coli catabolite activator protein
   5600..5639    -  CDS            lacI (fragment): lac repressor; lacI; The lac repressor binds to the lac operator to inhibit transcription in E. coli. This inhibition can be relieved by adding lactose or isopropyl-β-D-thiogalactopyranoside (IPTG).
   5664..6043    +  enhancer       CMV enhancer: human cytomegalovirus immediate early enhancer
   6044..6247    +  promoter       CMV promoter: human cytomegalovirus (CMV) immediate early promoter
   6359..6931    +  intron         β-globin intron: intron from rabbit β-globin gene
   6986..7004    +  promoter       T7 promoter: promoter for bacteriophage T7 RNA polymerase
   7015..8178    +  CDS            gag: GAG_HV1W2 - Experimental evidence at protein level: Swiss-Prot protein existence level 1. p6-gag: Plays a role in budding of the assembled particle by interacting with the host class E VPS proteins TSG101 and PDCD6IP/AIP1. From Human immunodeficiency virus type 1 group M subtype B (isolate WMJ22) (HIV-1).
   8218..8361    +  CDS            GCN4 (fragment): GCN4_YEAST - Also known as AAS101 From Saccharomyces cerevisiae (strain ATCC 204508 / S288c) (Baker's yeast).
   8519..8545    +  CDS            5xFLAG (fragment): five tandem FLAG® epitope tags
   8557..8919    +  CDS            COAT_BPPP7: Experimental evidence at protein level: Swiss-Prot protein existence level 1. Forms the phage shell; binds to the phage RNA. From Pseudomonas phage PP7 (Bacteriophage PP7).
   8941..9144    +  CDS            gag (fragment): GAG_HV1MV - Protein inferred from homology: Swiss-Prot protein existence level 3. [p6-gag]: Plays a role in budding of the assembled particle by interacting with the host class E VPS proteins TSG101 and PDCD6IP/AIP1. From Human immunodeficiency virus type 1 group O (isolate MVP5180) (HIV-1).
   9177..9195    -  misc_feature   MCS (fragment): pBluescript multiple cloning site
   9213..9437    +  polyA_signal   bGH poly(A) signal: bovine growth hormone polyadenylation signal
   9441..9462    +  promoter       SV40 promoter (fragment): SV40 enhancer and early promoter
   9508..9530    +  promoter       SV40 promoter (fragment): SV40 enhancer and early promoter
   9554..9689    +  rep_origin     SV40 ori: SV40 origin of replication
   9709..9843    +  polyA_signal   SV40 poly(A) signal: SV40 polyadenylation signal
   9845..9899    -  CDS            lacI (fragment): lac repressor; lacI; The lac repressor binds to the lac operator to inhibit transcription in E. coli. This inhibition can be relieved by adding lactose or isopropyl-β-D-thiogalactopyranoside (IPTG).
  10082..10670   -  rep_origin     ori: high-copy-number ColE1/pMB1/pBR322/pUC origin of replication
  10841..11701   -  CDS            AmpR: β-lactamase; bla; confers resistance to ampicillin, carbenicillin, and related antibiotics
  11702..11806   -  promoter       AmpR promoter: bla
  11853..12232   +  enhancer       CMV enhancer: human cytomegalovirus immediate early enhancer
  12233..12436   +  promoter       CMV promoter: human cytomegalovirus (CMV) immediate early promoter
  12548..13120   +  intron         β-globin intron: intron from rabbit β-globin gene
  13172..13208   +  misc_feature   HIV-1 Ψ (fragment): packaging signal of human immunodeficiency virus type 1
  13211..547     +  CDS            HIV-1 gag (across the origin) (sequence partly withheld): gag protein from human immunodeficiency virus 1; gag
