[The description below was written by a language model from this plasmid's Addgene catalogue record and pLannotate feature annotations shown in this document.]
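Description:
pCMV_ENVLPE+ is a 14.2 kb mammalian expression plasmid on a pUC backbone, designed to produce ENVLPE+ particles, the engineered virus-like vehicles for loading programmable genome editors described in the associated publication. It replicates in E. coli from the high-copy ColE1/pUC origin and is selected with ampicillin (AmpR, β-lactamase). An SV40 origin is also present, which can support episomal amplification in cells expressing large T antigen. The plasmid carries two copies of the CMV enhancer/promoter with rabbit β-globin introns. The depositor flags this repetition as a stability concern that warrants re-verifying the whole plasmid sequence after retransformation.

The two CMV units drive separate HIV-1-derived cassettes. One resembles a lentiviral packaging cassette. It contains a fragment of the Ψ region, then gag (annotated across the plasmid's numbering origin) and pol, followed by partial vpr, tat and vpu sequences, the Rev response element and a Rev fragment, and it ends in a rabbit β-globin polyadenylation signal. It presumably supplies structural Gag and Gag-Pol, including the pol-encoded enzymes, with RRE/Rev elements allowing nuclear export of the unspliced transcript. The second unit appears to encode an engineered Gag fusion, judging from the consecutive same-strand annotations. These run from gag through a GCN4-derived segment, a FLAG epitope fragment and the PP7 bacteriophage coat protein to a C-terminal p6-containing gag fragment, closing with the bGH poly(A) signal. PP7 coat protein binds a cognate RNA hairpin, so this fusion plausibly recruits aptamer-tagged guide RNAs, and with them editor ribonucleoproteins, into budding particles. The record does not spell out this mechanism or the role of the GCN4 segment. No envelope glycoprotein or editor coding sequence is annotated, so these would presumably have to be supplied from other plasmids.
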