Addgene plasmid #232427: pCMV_ENVLPE+
Purpose: Expression plasmid to produce ENVLPE+ particles
Depositing lab: Gil Westmeyer. Depositing organization: Helmholtz Munich. Publication: Engineered nucleocytosolic vehicles for loading of programmable editors. Geilenkeuser J, Armbrust N, Steinmassl E, Du SW, Schmidt S, Binder EMH, Li Y, Warsing NW, Wendel SV, von der Linde F, Schiele EM, Niu X, Stroppel L, Berezin O, Santl TH, Orschmann T, Nelson K, Gruber C, Palczewska G, Menezes CR, Risaliti E, Engfer ZJ, Koleci N, Schmidts A, Geerlof A, Palczewski K, Westmeyer GG, Truong DJ. Cell. 2025 May 15;188(10):2637-2655.e31. doi: 10.1016/j.cell.2025.03.015. Epub 2025 Apr 9. PubMed 40209705.
Backbone
  Vector backbone: pUC
  Vector type: Mammalian Expression
Growth in bacteria
  Bacterial resistance: Ampicillin, 100 μg/mL
  Growth temperature: 37°C
  Growth strain: NEB Stable
  Growth instructions: sequence whole plasmid with nanopore after each retransformation due to repetitive elements (2x CMV)
  Copy number: High Copy
Gene/Insert
  Gene/Insert name: ENVLPE+
  Species: Synthetic; Multiple
  Promoter: 2xCMV
  Cloning method: Other
  Sequencing primers: 5′ Nanopore
Terms and licenses: Academic/Nonprofit Terms; Industry Terms: Not Available to Industry
Depositor comments: HELMHOLTZ MUNICH has filed a patent (PCT/EP2025/053730) disclosing the capabilities of Material, and retains ownership rights to pCMV_ENVLPE+ Material. Recipient agrees not to file for any intellectual property protection for Material. Please note that any use of the Material or the HELMHOLTZ MUNICH Information for any commercial purpose - or by, on behalf of or in collaboration with any for-profit entity - requires a license from HELMHOLTZ MUNICH. To obtain such a license, please contact HELMHOLTZ MUNICH by directing your request to:
How to cite: pCMV_ENVLPE+ was a gift from Gil Westmeyer (Addgene plasmid # 232427 ; http://n2t.net/addgene:232427 ; RRID:Addgene_232427)
